>Addgene plasmid #39131 | FDPS | depositor partial sequence | sequence record 49182 | FDPS sequence 1137 bps
ATGGGCAGCAGCCATCATCATCATCATCACAGCAGCGGCAGAGAAAACTTGTATTTCCAGGGCCATATGA
ACGGAGACCAGAATTCAGATGTTTATGCCCAAGAAAAGCAGGATTTCGTTCAGCACTTCTCCCAGATCGT
TAGGGTGCTGACTGAGGATGAGATGGGGCACCCAGAGATAGGAGATGCTATTGCCCGGCTCAAGGAGGTC
CTGGAGTACAATGCCATTGGAGGCAAGTATAACCGGGGTTTGACGGTGGTAGTAGCATTCCGGGAGCTGG
TGGAGCCAAGGAAACAGGATGCTGATAGTCTCCAGCGGGCCTGGACTGTGGGCTGGTGTGTGGAACTGCT
GCAAGCTTTCTTCCTGGTGGCAGATGACATCATGGATTCATCCCTTACCCGCCGGGGACAGATCTGCTGG
TATCAGAAGCCGGGCGTGGGTTTGGATGCCATCAATGATGCTAACCTCCTGGAAGCATGTATCTACCGCC
TGCTGAAGCTCTATTGCCGGGAGCAGCCCTATTACCTGAACCTGATCGAGCTCTTCCTGCAGAGTTCCTA
TCAGACTGAGATTGGGCAGACCCTGGACCTCCTCACAGCCCCCCAGGGCAATGTGGATCTTGTCAGATTC
ACTGAAAAGAGGTACAAATCTATTGTCAAGTACAAGACAGCTTTCTACTCCTTCTACCTTCCTATAGCTG
CAGCCATGTACATGGCAGGAATTGATGGCGAGAAGGAGCACGCCAATGCCAAGAAGATCCTGCTGGAGAT
GGGGGAGTTCTTTCAGATTCAGGATGATTACCTTGACCTCTTTGGGGACCCCAGTGTGACCGGCAAAATT
GGCACTGACATCCAGGACAACAAATGCAGCTGGCTGGTGGTTCAGTGTCTGCAACGGGCCACTCCAGAAC
AGTACCAGATCCTGAAGGAAAATTACGGGCAGAAGGAGGCTGAGAAAGTGGCCCGGGTGAAGGCGCTATA
TGAGGAGCTGGATCTGCCAGCAGTGTTCTTGCAATATGAGGAAGACAGTTACAGCCACATTATGGCTCTC
ATTGAACAGTACGCAGCACCCCTGCCCCCAGCCGTCTTTCTGGGGCTTGCGCGCAAAATCTACAAGCGGA
GAAAGTAGGGATCCTAA
