>Addgene plasmid #39131 | FDPS | addgene partial sequence | sequence record 52432 | T7_term
TTGCGCGCAAGCCCCAGAAAGACGGCTGGGGGCAGGGGTGCTGCGTACTGTTCAATGAGAGCCATAATGT
GGCTGTAACTGTCTTCCTCATATTGCAAGAACACTGCTGGCAGATCCAGCTCCTCATATAGCGCCTTCAC
CCGGGCCACTTTCTCAGCCTCCTTCTGCCCGTAATTTTCCTTCAGGATCTGGTACTGTTCTGGAGTGGCC
CGTTGCAGACACTGAACCACCAGCCAGCTGCATTTGTTGTCCTGGATGTCAGTGCCAATTTTGCCGGTCA
CACTGGGGTCCCCAAAGAGGTCAAGGTAATCATCCTGAATCTGAAAGAACTCCCCCATCTCCAGCAGGAT
CTTCTTGGCATTGGCGTGCTCCTTCTCGCCATCAATTCCTGCCATGTACATGGCTGCAGCTATAGGAAGG
TAGAAGGAGTAGAAAGCTGTCTTGTACTTGACAATAGATTTGTACCTCTTTTCAGTGAATCTGACAAGAT
CCACATTGCCCTGGGGGGCTGTGAGGAGGTCCAGGGTCTGCCCAATCTCAGTCTGATAGGAACTCTGCAG
GAAGAGCTCGATCAGGTTCAGGTAATAGGGCTGCTCCCGGCAATAGAGCTTCAGCAGGCGGTAGATACAT
GCTTCCAGGAGGTTAGCATCATTGATGGCATCCAAACCCACGCCCGGCTTCTGATACCAGCAGATCTGTC
CCCGGCGG
