>Addgene plasmid #39131 | FDPS | addgene partial sequence | sequence record 52433 | T7 5'-TAATACGACTCACTATAGGG-3'
CCTCTAGAATATTTTGTTTAACTTTAAGAAGGAGATATACCATGGGCAGCAGCCATCATCATCATCATCA
CAGCAGCGGCAGAGAAAACTTGTATTTCCAGGGCCATATGAACGGAGACCAGAATTCAGATGTTTATGCC
CAAGAAAAGCAGGATTTCGTTCAGCACTTCTCCCAGATCGTTAGGGTGCTGACTGAGGATGAGATGGGGC
ACCCAGAGATAGGAGATGCTATTGCCCGGCTCAAGGAGGTCCTGGAGTACAATGCCATTGGAGGCAAGTA
TAACCGGGGTTTGACGGTGGTAGTAGCATTCCGGGAGCTGGTGGAGCCAAGGAAACAGGATGCTGATAGT
CTCCAGCGGGCCTGGACTGTGGGCTGGTGTGTGGAACTGCTGCAAGCTTTCTTCCTGGTGGCAGATGACA
TCATGGATTCATCCCTTACCCGCCGGGGACAGATCTGCTGGTATCAGAAGCCGGGCGTGGGTTTGGATGC
CATCAATGATGCTAACCTCCTGGAAGCATGTATCTACCGCCTGCTGAAGCTCTATTGCCGGGAGCAGCCC
TATTACCTGAACCTGATCGAGCTCTTCCTGCAGAGTTCCTATCAGACTGAGATTGGGCAGACCCTGGACC
TCCTCACAGCCCCCCAGGGCAATGTGGATCTTGTCAGATTCACTGAAAAGAGGTACAAATCTATTGTCAA
GTACAAGACAGCTTTCTACTCCTTCTACCTTCCTATAGCTGCAGCCATGTACATGGCAGGAATTGATGGC
GAGAAGGAGCACGCCAATGCCAAGAAGATCCTGCTGGAGATGGGGGAGTTCTTTCAGATTCAGGATGATT
ACCTTGACCTCTTTGGGGACCCCAGTGTGACCGGCAAAAT
