[The description below was written by a language model from this plasmid's Addgene catalogue record.]
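Description:
FDPS is a bacterial expression plasmid built on the p11 backbone from the SGC, carrying a human farnesyl diphosphate synthase (FDPS, also known as FPPS or FPS) coding insert of about 1.1 kb. It is maintained in E. coli as a low-copy plasmid under ampicillin selection. The record does not list the origin of replication, and no feature table is provided, so the finer layout of the vector cannot be described beyond the catalogue fields.

The insert is fused at its N terminus to a His tag followed by a TEV protease recognition site. This arrangement allows the recombinant protein to be captured by immobilised metal affinity chromatography, after which the tag can be cleaved off with TEV protease to leave near-native protein. The promoter is not stated explicitly. However, the listed sequencing primers are T7 and T7-term, which suggests that the insert sits between a T7 promoter and T7 terminator, as is typical of vectors expressed in E. coli hosts that supply T7 RNA polymerase. The insert was introduced by restriction enzyme cloning.

The stated purpose is protein production for structure determination, and the record links the construct to a deposited crystal structure of the enzyme. It also cautions that the insert may not represent the full open reading frame, since constructs of this kind are often trimmed to a domain or truncated boundaries that express and crystallise well. Users needing the full-length protein should check the insert boundaries against the reference sequence. FDPS encodes the mevalonate-pathway enzyme that synthesises farnesyl diphosphate, so the purified protein is suited to structural, biochemical and ligand-binding studies.
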