Addgene plasmid #39131: FDPS
Purpose: Bacterial expression for structure determination; may not be full ORF
Depositing lab: Nicola Burgess-Brown. Depositing organization: University of Oxford.
Backbone
  Vector backbone: p11
  Backbone manufacturer: SGC
  Vector type: Bacterial Expression
Growth in bacteria
  Bacterial resistance: Ampicillin, 100 μg/mL
  Growth temperature: 37°C
  Growth strain: Mach1
  Copy number: Low Copy
Gene/Insert
  Gene/Insert name: FDPS (alt names: farnesyl diphosphate synthase; PDB:2QIS)
  Species: H. sapiens (human)
  Insert size (bp): 1137
  GenBank ID: farnesyl diphosphate synthase
  Entrez Gene: FDPS (a.k.a. FPPS, FPS, POROK9)
  Tag / fusion protein: His Tev (N terminal on insert)
  Cloning method: Restriction Enzyme
  Sequencing primers: 5′ T7; 3′ T7-term
Terms and licenses: Academic/Nonprofit Terms; Industry Terms: Not Available to Industry
How to cite: FDPS was a gift from Nicola Burgess-Brown (Addgene plasmid # 39131 ; http://n2t.net/addgene:39131 ; RRID:Addgene_39131)
